Addgene plasmid #124544: 8xCTS1_deltaC55A-hutRNApro_BsmBIplch-sgRNA_14nt Buffer_delta-hutRNApro_SV40polyA
Purpose: Cloning vector for tRNA-released sgRNA. BsmBI flanked placeholder for spacer cloning.
Depositing lab: Tudor Fulga. Depositing organization: University of Oxford. Publication: Decoupling tRNA promoter and processing activities enables specific Pol-II Cas9 guide RNA expression. Knapp DJHF, Michaels YS, Jamilly M, Ferry QRV, Barbosa H, Milne TA, Fulga TA. Nat Commun. 2019 Apr 2;10(1):1490. doi: 10.1038/s41467-019-09148-3. PubMed 30940799.
Backbone
  Vector backbone: P1-EYFP-pA (Construct 5) (Addgene: 55197)
  Vector type: Mammalian Expression
Growth in bacteria
  Bacterial resistance: Ampicillin, 100 μg/mL
  Growth temperature: 37°C
  Growth strain: DH5alpha
  Copy number: Unknown
Gene/Insert
  Gene/Insert name: deltaC55A-hutRNApro_BsmBIplch-sgRNA_14nt Buffer_delta-hutRNApro
  gRNA/shRNA sequence: Unknown
  Species: H. sapiens (human)
  Mutation: d11-41 C55A, d11-41
  Promoter: Minimal ADE
  Cloning method: Restriction Enzyme; 5′ cloning site Unknown (unknown if destroyed)
Terms and licenses: Academic/Nonprofit Terms; Industry Terms: Not Available to Industry
Depositor comments: Engineered tRNA scaffold-flanked sgRNA with a BsmBI cloning site for spacer cloning. The flanking variants show low/absent background with moderate guide release capability. Enhancer elements can be exchanged using the NheI site, and promoter/enhancer region can be changed using NcoI NheI double digestion. Please visit https://www.biorxiv.org/content/10.1101/342485v1 for BioRxiv preprint.
How to cite: 8xCTS1_deltaC55A-hutRNApro_BsmBIplch-sgRNA_14nt Buffer_delta-hutRNApro_SV40polyA was a gift from Tudor Fulga (Addgene plasmid # 124544 ; http://n2t.net/addgene:124544 ; RRID:Addgene_124544)
