[The description below was written by a language model from this plasmid's Addgene catalogue record and pLannotate feature annotations shown in this document.]
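Description:
8xCTS1_deltaC55A-hutRNApro_BsmBIplch-sgRNA_14nt Buffer_delta-hutRNApro_SV40polyA is a 3,559 bp mammalian expression plasmid that serves as a cloning vector for Cas9 guide RNAs transcribed by RNA polymerase II and released by tRNA processing. It is built on the P1-EYFP-pA backbone and is propagated in E. coli through a high-copy ColE1/pUC-type origin with ampicillin selection (AmpR with its bla promoter). An f1 phage origin is also present, and short lacZα, TcR and SV40 large T antigen fragments appear to be non-functional backbone remnants. The two annotated sequence records, from the repository and from the depositor, are the same length and carry the same features in opposite orientation and with different start points.

The payload is an S. pyogenes sgRNA scaffold preceded by a BsmBI-flanked placeholder, into which a spacer of choice is cloned. The guide is flanked on both sides by engineered human tRNA-Pro scaffolds: an upstream variant with residues 11–41 deleted plus a C55A change, and a downstream variant with the 11–41 deletion, separated from the sgRNA by a 14 nt buffer. According to the associated publication, these modifications decouple the tRNA's internal promoter activity from its processing function, and the depositor reports low or absent background with moderate guide release. Transcription is driven by a promoter recorded as "Minimal ADE", with eight CTS1 elements named as the upstream enhancer region, and it terminates at an SV40 poly(A) signal. Neither the tRNA elements, the promoter nor the CTS1 repeats are annotated in the feature tables. A synthetic poly(A) signal and an α2-globin Pol II pause site lie upstream of the cassette, presumably to insulate it from read-through transcription. The enhancer can be exchanged via NheI, and the whole promoter/enhancer region via NcoI plus NheI, so guide expression can be placed under other Pol II regulatory elements.
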