Features (pLannotate 1.2.2; 11 found; start..end, strand, type, name):
    468..1328    -  CDS            AmpR: β-lactamase; bla; confers resistance to ampicillin, carbenicillin, and related antibiotics
   1329..1433    -  promoter       AmpR promoter: bla
   1460..1915    +  rep_origin     f1 ori (sequence partly withheld): f1 bacteriophage origin of replication; arrow indicates direction of (+) strand synthesis
   1920..1987    -  CDS            lacZα (fragment): LacZα fragment of β-galactosidase; lacZ fragment
   2046..2094    +  polyA_signal   poly(A) signal: synthetic polyadenylation signal
   2108..2199    +  misc_feature   pause site: RNA polymerase II transcriptional pause signal from the human α2 globin gene
   2709..2784    +  misc_RNA       gRNA scaffold: guide RNA scaffold for the Streptococcus pyogenes CRISPR/Cas9 system
   2870..2991    -  polyA_signal   SV40 poly(A) signal: SV40 polyadenylation signal
   3014..3082    -  CDS            large T antigen (fragment): large T antigen from SV40 (simian virus 40)
   3104..3187    +  CDS            TcR (fragment): tetracycline efflux protein; tet; confers resistance to tetracycline
   3268..297     -  rep_origin     ori (across the origin): high-copy-number ColE1/pMB1/pBR322/pUC origin of replication
>Addgene plasmid #124544 | 8xCTS1_deltaC55A-hutRNApro_BsmBIplch-sgRNA_14nt Buffer_delta-hutRNApro_SV40polyA | depositor full sequence | sequence record 237656 | 8xCTS1_deltaC55A-hutRNApro_BsmBIplch-sgRNA_14nt Buffer_delta-hutRNApro_SV40polyA sequence 3559 bps
TCCGGTAACTATCGTCTTGAGTCCAACCCGGTAAGACACGACTTATCGCCACTGGCAGCAGCCACTGGTA
ACAGGATTAGCAGAGCGAGGTATGTAGGCGGTGCTACAGAGTTCTTGAAGTGGTGGCCTAACTACGGCTA
CACTAGAAGGACAGTATTTGGTATCTGCGCTCTGCTGAAGCCAGTTACCTTCGGAAAAAGAGTTGGTAGC
TCTTGATCCGGCAAACAAACCACCGCTGGTAGCGGTGGTTTTTTTGTTTGCAAGCAGCAGATTACGCGCA
GAAAAAAAGGATCTCAAGAAGATCCTTTGATCTTTTCTACGGGGTCTGACGCTCAGTGGAACGAAAACTC
ACGTTAAGGGATTTTGGTCATGAGATTATCAAAAAGGATCTTCACCTAGATCCTTTTAAATTAAAAATGA
AGTTTTAAATCAATCTAAAGTATATATGAGTAAACTTGGTCTGACAGTTACCAATGCTTAATCAGTGAGG
CACCTATCTCAGCGATCTGTCTATTTCGTTCATCCATAGTTGCCTGACTCCCCGTCGTGTAGATAACTAC
GATACGGGAGGGCTTACCATCTGGCCCCAGTGCTGCAATGATACCGCGAGACCCACGCTCACCGGCTCCA
GATTTATCAGCAATAAACCAGCCAGCCGGAAGGGCCGAGCGCAGAAGTGGTCCTGCAACTTTATCCGCCT
CCATCCAGTCTATTAATTGTTGCCGGGAAGCTAGAGTAAGTAGTTCGCCAGTTAATAGTTTGCGCAACGT
TGTTGCCATTGCTACAGGCATCGTGGTGTCACGCTCGTCGTTTGGTATGGCTTCATTCAGCTCCGGTTCC
CAACGATCAAGGCGAGTTACATGATCCCCCATGTTGTGCAAAAAAGCGGTTAGCTCCTTCGGTCCTCCGA
TCGTTGTCAGAAGTAAGTTGGCCGCAGTGTTATCACTCATGGTTATGGCAGCACTGCATAATTCTCTTAC
TGTCATGCCATCCGTAAGATGCTTTTCTGTGACTGGTGAGTACTCAACCAAGTCATTCTGAGAATAGTGT
ATGCGGCGACCGAGTTGCTCTTGCCCGGCGTCAATACGGGATAATACCGCGCCACATAGCAGAACTTTAA
AAGTGCTCATCATTGGAAAACGTTCTTCGGGGCGAAAACTCTCAAGGATCTTACCGCTGTTGAGATCCAG
TTCGATGTAACCCACTCGTGCACCCAACTGATCTTCAGCATCTTTTACTTTCACCAGCGTTTCTGGGTGA
GCAAAAACAGGAAGGCAAAATGCCGCAAAAAAGGGAATAAGGGCGACACGGAAATGTTGAATACTCATAC
TCTTCCTTTTTCAATATTATTGAAGCATTTATCAGGGTTATTGTCTCATGAGCGGATACATATTTGAATG
TATTTAGAAAAATAAACAAATAGGGGTTCCGCGCACATTTCCCCGAAAAGTGCCACCTG
[124 nt withheld, positions 1460-1583]
C
[91 nt withheld, positions 1585-1675]
A
[49 nt withheld, positions 1677-1725]
CCTTTGACGTTGGAGTCCACGTTCTTT
[37 nt withheld, positions 1753-1789]
ACCCTATCTCGGTCTATTCTTTTGATTTATAAGGGATTTTGCCGATTTCGGCCTATTGGTTAAAAAATGA
GCTGATTTAACAAAAATTTAACGCGAATTTTAACAAAATATTAACGTTTACAATTTCCCATTCGCCATTC
AGGCTGCGCAACTGTTGGGAAGGGCGATCGGTGCGGGCCTCTTCGCTATTACGCCAGCCCAAGCTACCAT
GATAAGTAAGTAATATTAAGGTACGGGAGGTACTTGGAGCGGCCGCAATAAAATATCTTTATTTTCATTA
CATCTGTGTGTTGGTTTTTTGTGTGAATCGATAGTACTAACATACGCTCTCCATCAAAACAAAACGAAAC
AAAACAAACTAGCAAAATAGGCTGTCCCCAGTGCAAGTGCAGGTGCCAGAACATTTCTCTATCGATAGCT
AGCTGAAATATTAATGTCGCGACTATTAATATTTTCAGGCTAGCCATGCTTCGCTACACGCGACTATTAA
TATTTTCAGGCTAGCCATGCTTCGCTACACGCGACTATTAATATTTTCAAGCTAGCCATGCTTCGCTACA
CGCGACTATTAATATTTTCAGGCTAGCCATGCTTCGCTAACGCGACTATTAATATTTTCAGGCTAGTCAT
GCTTCGCTACACGCGACTATTAATATTTTCAGGCTAGCCATGCTTCGCTACACGCGACTATTAATATTTT
CAGGCTAGCCATGCTTCGCTACACGCGACTATTAATATTTTCAGGCTAGCCATGCTTCGCTACACGCGAC
TATTAATATTTTCAGGCTAGCGGGGGGCTATAAAAGGGGGTGGGGGCGTTCGTCCTGCTATCTAGCGTCG
CGTTGACCATGCCAACGGCTCGTTGGGAGGTCCCGGGTTAAAATCCCGGACGAGCCCGGAGACGGGAATT
CACGTCTCCGTTTTAGAGCTAGAAATAGCAAGTTAAAATAAGGCTAGTCCGTTATCAACTTGAAAAAGTG
GCACCGAGTCGGTGCAACCAGTTTGTGTCGGCTCGTTGGGAGGTCCCGGGTTCAAATCCCGGACGAGCCC
GGGACGGCCGGCCGCTTCGAGCAGACATGATAAGATACATTGATGAGTTTGGACAAACCACAACTAGAAT
GCAGTGAAAAAAATGCTTTATTTGTGAAATTTGTGATGCTATTGCTTTATTTGTAACCATTATAAGCTGC
AATAAACAAGTTAACAACAACAATTGCATTCATTTTATGTTTCAGGTTCAGGGGGAGGTGTGGGAGGTTT
TTTAAAGCAAGTAAAACCTCTACAAATGTGGTAAAATCGATAAGGATCGAGTATGTCGACCGATGCCCTT
GAGAGCCTTCAACCCAGTCAGCTCCTTCCGGTGGGCGCGGGGCATGACTATCGTCGCCGCACTTATGATG
CAACTCGTAGGACAGGTGCATGTGAGCAAAAGGCCAGCAAAAGGCCAGGAACCGTAAAAAGGCCGCGTTG
CTGGCGTTTTTCCATAGGCTCCGCCCCCCTGACGAGCATCACAAAAATCGACGCTCAAGTCAGAGGTGGC
GAAACCCGACAGGACTATAAAGATACCAGGCGTTTCCCCCTGGAAGCTCCCTCGTGCGCTCTCCTGTTCC
GACCCTGCCGCTTACCGGATACCTGTCCGCCTTTCTCCCTTCGGGAAGCGTGGCGCTTTCTCAATGCTCA
CGCTGTAGGTATCTCAGTTCGGTGTAGGTCGTTCGCTCCAAGCTGGGCTGTGTGCACGAACCCCCCGTTC
AGCCCGACCGCTGCGCCTTA
