Features (pLannotate 1.2.2; 11 found; start..end, strand, type, name):
    373..464     -  misc_feature   pause site: RNA polymerase II transcriptional pause signal from the human α2 globin gene
    478..526     -  polyA_signal   poly(A) signal: synthetic polyadenylation signal
    585..652     +  CDS            lacZα (fragment): LacZα fragment of β-galactosidase; lacZ fragment
    684..1112    -  rep_origin     f1 ori (sequence partly withheld): f1 bacteriophage origin of replication; arrow indicates direction of (+) strand synthesis
   1139..1243    +  promoter       AmpR promoter: bla
   1244..2104    +  CDS            AmpR: β-lactamase; bla; confers resistance to ampicillin, carbenicillin, and related antibiotics
   2275..2863    +  rep_origin     ori: high-copy-number ColE1/pMB1/pBR322/pUC origin of replication
   2944..3027    -  CDS            TcR (fragment): tetracycline efflux protein; tet; confers resistance to tetracycline
   3049..3117    +  CDS            large T antigen (fragment): large T antigen from SV40 (simian virus 40)
   3140..3261    +  polyA_signal   SV40 poly(A) signal: SV40 polyadenylation signal
   3347..3422    -  misc_RNA       gRNA scaffold: guide RNA scaffold for the Streptococcus pyogenes CRISPR/Cas9 system
>Addgene plasmid #124544 | 8xCTS1_deltaC55A-hutRNApro_BsmBIplch-sgRNA_14nt Buffer_delta-hutRNApro_SV40polyA | addgene full sequence | sequence record 242339 | Addgene NGS Result
AAAATATTAATAGTCGCGTGTAGCGAAGCATGGCTAGCCTGAAAATATTAATAGTCGCGTGTAGCGAAGC
ATGGCTAGCCTGAAAATATTAATAGTCGCGTGTAGCGAAGCATGGCTAGCCTGAAAATATTAATAGTCGC
GTGTAGCGAAGCATGACTAGCCTGAAAATATTAATAGTCGCGTTAGCGAAGCATGGCTAGCCTGAAAATA
TTAATAGTCGCGTGTAGCGAAGCATGGCTAGCTTGAAAATATTAATAGTCGCGTGTAGCGAAGCATGGCT
AGCCTGAAAATATTAATAGTCGCGTGTAGCGAAGCATGGCTAGCCTGAAAATATTAATAGTCGCGACATT
AATATTTCAGCTAGCTATCGATAGAGAAATGTTCTGGCACCTGCACTTGCACTGGGGACAGCCTATTTTG
CTAGTTTGTTTTGTTTCGTTTTGTTTTGATGGAGAGCGTATGTTAGTACTATCGATTCACACAAAAAACC
AACACACAGATGTAATGAAAATAAAGATATTTTATTGCGGCCGCTCCAAGTACCTCCCGTACCTTAATAT
TACTTACTTATCATGGTAGCTTGGGCTGGCGTAATAGCGAAGAGGCCCGCACCGATCGCCCTTCCCAACA
GTTGCGCAGCCTGAATGGCGAATGGCAAATTGTAAGCGTTAATATTTTGTTAAAATTCGCGTTAAATTTT
TGTTAAATCAGCTCATTTTTTAACCAATAGGCCGAAATCGGCAAAATCCCTTATAAATCAAAAGAATAGA
CCGAGATAGGGT
[37 nt withheld, positions 783-819]
AAAGAACGTGGACTCCAACGTCAAAGG
[49 nt withheld, positions 847-895]
T
[91 nt withheld, positions 897-987]
G
[124 nt withheld, positions 989-1112]
CAGGTGGCACTTTTCGGGGAAATGTGCGCGGAACCCCTATTTGTTTATTTTTCTAAATACATTCAAATAT
GTATCCGCTCATGAGACAATAACCCTGATAAATGCTTCAATAATATTGAAAAAGGAAGAGTATGAGTATT
CAACATTTCCGTGTCGCCCTTATTCCCTTTTTTGCGGCATTTTGCCTTCCTGTTTTTGCTCACCCAGAAA
CGCTGGTGAAAGTAAAAGATGCTGAAGATCAGTTGGGTGCACGAGTGGGTTACATCGAACTGGATCTCAA
CAGCGGTAAGATCCTTGAGAGTTTTCGCCCCGAAGAACGTTTTCCAATGATGAGCACTTTTAAAGTTCTG
CTATGTGGCGCGGTATTATCCCGTATTGACGCCGGGCAAGAGCAACTCGGTCGCCGCATACACTATTCTC
AGAATGACTTGGTTGAGTACTCACCAGTCACAGAAAAGCATCTTACGGATGGCATGACAGTAAGAGAATT
ATGCAGTGCTGCCATAACCATGAGTGATAACACTGCGGCCAACTTACTTCTGACAACGATCGGAGGACCG
AAGGAGCTAACCGCTTTTTTGCACAACATGGGGGATCATGTAACTCGCCTTGATCGTTGGGAACCGGAGC
TGAATGAAGCCATACCAAACGACGAGCGTGACACCACGATGCCTGTAGCAATGGCAACAACGTTGCGCAA
ACTATTAACTGGCGAACTACTTACTCTAGCTTCCCGGCAACAATTAATAGACTGGATGGAGGCGGATAAA
GTTGCAGGACCACTTCTGCGCTCGGCCCTTCCGGCTGGCTGGTTTATTGCTGATAAATCTGGAGCCGGTG
AGCGTGGGTCTCGCGGTATCATTGCAGCACTGGGGCCAGATGGTAAGCCCTCCCGTATCGTAGTTATCTA
CACGACGGGGAGTCAGGCAACTATGGATGAACGAAATAGACAGATCGCTGAGATAGGTGCCTCACTGATT
AAGCATTGGTAACTGTCAGACCAAGTTTACTCATATATACTTTAGATTGATTTAAAACTTCATTTTTAAT
TTAAAAGGATCTAGGTGAAGATCCTTTTTGATAATCTCATGACCAAAATCCCTTAACGTGAGTTTTCGTT
CCACTGAGCGTCAGACCCCGTAGAAAAGATCAAAGGATCTTCTTGAGATCCTTTTTTTCTGCGCGTAATC
TGCTGCTTGCAAACAAAAAAACCACCGCTACCAGCGGTGGTTTGTTTGCCGGATCAAGAGCTACCAACTC
TTTTTCCGAAGGTAACTGGCTTCAGCAGAGCGCAGATACCAAATACTGTTCTTCTAGTGTAGCCGTAGTT
AGGCCACCACTTCAAGAACTCTGTAGCACCGCCTACATACCTCGCTCTGCTAATCCTGTTACCAGTGGCT
GCTGCCAGTGGCGATAAGTCGTGTCTTACCGGGTTGGACTCAAGACGATAGTTACCGGATAAGGCGCAGC
GGTCGGGCTGAACGGGGGGTTCGTGCACACAGCCCAGCTTGGAGCGAACGACCTACACCGAACTGAGATA
CCTACAGCGTGAGCTATGAGAAAGCGCCACGCTTCCCGAAGGGAGAAAGGCGGACAGGTATCCGGTAAGC
GGCAGGGTCGGAACAGGAGAGCGCACGAGGGAGCTTCCAGGGGGAAACGCCTGGTATCTTTATAGTCCTG
TCGGGTTTCGCCACCTCTGACTTGAGCGTCGATTTTTGTGATGCTCGTCAGGGGGGCGGAGCCTATGGAA
AAACGCCAGCAACGCGGCCTTTTTACGGTTCCTGGCCTTTTGCTGGCCTTTTGCTCACATGCACCTGTCC
TACGAGTTGCATCATAAGTGCGGCGACGATAGTCATGCCCCGCGCCCACCGGAAGGAGCTGACTGGGTTG
AAGGCTCTCAAGGGCATCGGTCGACATACTCGATCCTTATCGATTTTACCACATTTGTAGAGGTTTTACT
TGCTTTAAAAAACCTCCCACACCTCCCCCTGAACCTGAAACATAAAATGAATGCAATTGTTGTTGTTAAC
TTGTTTATTGCAGCTTATAATGGTTACAAATAAAGCAATAGCATCACAAATTTCACAAATAAAGCATTTT
TTTCACTGCATTCTAGTTGTGGTTTGTCCAAACTCATCAATGTATCTTATCATGTCTGCTCGAAGCGGCC
GGCCGTCCCGGGCTCGTCCGGGATTTGAACCCGGGACCTCCCAACGAGCCGACACAAACTGGTTGCACCG
ACTCGGTGCCACTTTTTCAAGTTGATAACGGACTAGCCTTATTTTAACTTGCTATTTCTAGCTCTAAAAC
GGAGACGTGAATTCCCGTCTCCGGGCTCGTCCGGGATTTTAACCCGGGACCTCCCAACGAGCCGTTGGCA
TGGTCAACGCGACGCTAGATAGCAGGACGAACGCCCCCACCCCCTTTTATAGCCCCCCGCTAGCCTG
